Addgene plasmid #192230: RPS15A sgRNA-5 lentiCRISPR v2-Blast plasmid
Purpose: lentiviral vector expressing sgRNA-5 targeting eIF3 binding site of RPS15A 5'UTR
Depositing lab: Dieter Wolf. Depositing organization: Xiamen University. Publication: eIF3 mRNA selectivity profiling reveals eIF3k as a cancer-relevant regulator of ribosome content. Duan H, Zhang S, Zarai Y, Ollinger R, Wu Y, Sun L, Hu C, He Y, Tian G, Rad R, Kong X, Cheng Y, Tuller T, Wolf DA. EMBO J. 2023 Jun 15;42(12):e112362. doi: 10.15252/embj.2022112362. Epub 2023 May 8. PubMed 37155573.
Backbone
  Vector backbone: lentiCRISPR v2-Blast(Plasmid #83480)
  Vector type: Lentiviral, CRISPR
  Selectable markers: Blasticidin
Growth in bacteria
  Bacterial resistance: Ampicillin, 100 μg/mL
  Growth temperature: 30°C
  Growth strain: NEB Stable
  Copy number: High Copy
Gene/Insert
  Gene/Insert name: sgRNA-5 targeting eIF3 binding site of RPS15A 5'UTR
  gRNA/shRNA sequence: CATCCTGCAATCTAAGGTT
  Species: H. sapiens (human)
  Insert size (bp): 20
  Entrez Gene: RPS15A (a.k.a. S15a)
  Cloning method: Restriction Enzyme; 5′ cloning site BsmBI (unknown if destroyed); 3′ cloning site BsmBI (unknown if destroyed)
  Sequencing primers: 5′ hU6-F_GAGGGCCTATTTCCCATGATT
Terms and licenses: Academic/Nonprofit Terms; Industry Terms: Not Available to Industry
Depositor comments: Please visit https://www.biorxiv.org/content/10.1101/2022.08.28.505560v2 for bioRxiv preprint.
How to cite: RPS15A sgRNA-5 lentiCRISPR v2-Blast plasmid was a gift from Dieter Wolf (Addgene plasmid # 192230 ; http://n2t.net/addgene:192230 ; RRID:Addgene_192230)
