[The description below was written by a language model from this plasmid's Addgene catalogue record and pLannotate feature annotations shown in this document.]
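Description:
RPS15A sgRNA-5 lentiCRISPR v2-Blast is an all-in-one lentiviral CRISPR plasmid of about 12.8 kb, built on the lentiCRISPR v2-Blast backbone. It delivers both Streptococcus pyogenes Cas9 and a single guide RNA into mammalian cells. In bacteria it replicates from a high-copy ColE1/pUC-type origin and is selected with ampicillin through the β-lactamase gene. An f1 origin is also present. Outside the viral region, the backbone carries an SV40 promoter/EM7 promoter–BleoR cassette with an SV40 poly(A) signal, although the catalogue lists only blasticidin as the mammalian selectable marker.

The transfer cassette has a third-generation, self-inactivating layout. A CMV enhancer/promoter fused to a truncated HIV-1 5' LTR drives genomic RNA production in packaging cells. It is followed by the Ψ packaging signal, a gag fragment, the RRE for Rev-dependent nuclear export, and the cPPT/CTS. The cassette ends in a ΔU3 3' LTR with a downstream bGH poly(A) signal. Within this unit, a human U6 RNA polymerase III promoter transcribes the guide, which was cloned via BsmBI sites immediately upstream of the SpCas9 gRNA scaffold. An EF-1α core promoter drives the Cas9 coding sequence, with the blasticidin S deaminase gene (BSD) downstream. The feature table does not annotate the element linking Cas9 to BSD. A WPRE follows to enhance transcript expression.

The guide is directed at the eIF3 binding site in the 5'UTR of human RPS15A, which encodes a ribosomal protein. The construct therefore serves to edit this regulatory region in transduced, blasticidin-selected human cells. The associated study examined eIF3 mRNA selectivity and the control of ribosome content.
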