Features (pLannotate 1.2.2; 34 found; start..end, strand, type, name):
    172..219     +  promoter       EM7 promoter: synthetic bacterial promoter&nbsp
    238..612     +  CDS            BleoR: antibiotic-binding protein; Sh ble from Streptoalloteichus hindustanus; confers resistance to bleomycin, phleomycin, and Zeocin™
    622..747     +  CDS            ble (fragment): BLE_KLEPN - Experimental evidence at protein level: Swiss-Prot protein existence level 1. Binding protein with a strong affinity to the bleomycin family of antibiotics. Binds to CL990; an antimitotic-antibiotic compound. From Klebsiella pneumoniae.
    742..863     +  polyA_signal   SV40 poly(A) signal: SV40 polyadenylation signal
    934..956     -  protein_bind   lac operator (fragment): The lac repressor binds to the lac operator to inhibit transcription in E. coli. This inhibition can be relieved by adding lactose or isopropyl-β-D-thiogalactopyranoside (IPTG). lac repressor encoded by lacI
    960..990     -  promoter       lac promoter: promoter for the E. coli lac operon
   1005..1026    -  protein_bind   CAP binding site: CAP binding activates transcription in the presence of cAMP. E. coli catabolite activator protein
   1039..1131    -  CDS            lacI (fragment): lac repressor; lacI; The lac repressor binds to the lac operator to inhibit transcription in E. coli. This inhibition can be relieved by adding lactose or isopropyl-β-D-thiogalactopyranoside (IPTG).
   1314..1902    -  rep_origin     ori: high-copy-number ColE1/pMB1/pBR322/pUC origin of replication
   2073..2933    -  CDS            AmpR: β-lactamase; bla; confers resistance to ampicillin, carbenicillin, and related antibiotics
   2934..3038    -  promoter       AmpR promoter: bla
   3097..3149    -  misc_feature   bom (fragment): basis of mobility region from pBR322
   3304..3683    +  enhancer       CMV enhancer: human cytomegalovirus immediate early enhancer
   3684..3883    +  promoter       CMV promoter: human cytomegalovirus (CMV) immediate early promoter
   3901..4081    +  LTR            5' LTR (truncated): truncated 5' long terminal repeat (LTR) from HIV-1
   4128..4253    +  misc_feature   HIV-1 Ψ: packaging signal of human immunodeficiency virus type 1
   4237..4600    +  CDS            HIV-1 gag (fragment): gag protein from human immunodeficiency virus 1; gag
   4746..4979    +  misc_feature   RRE: The Rev response element (RRE) of HIV-1 allows for Rev-dependent mRNA export from the nucleus to the cytoplasm.
   5356..5456    +  CDS            Rev (fragment): human immunodeficiency virus 1 (HIV-1) Rev protein; rev; enhances nuclear export of unspliced and incompletely spliced viral mRNAs
   5506..5623    +  misc_feature   cPPT/CTS: central polypurine tract and central termination sequence of HIV-1
   5674..5914    +  promoter       U6 promoter: RNA polymerase III promoter for human U6 snRNA
   5943..6018    +  misc_RNA       gRNA scaffold: guide RNA scaffold for the Streptococcus pyogenes CRISPR/Cas9 system
   6036..6054    +  CDS            small t antigen (fragment): SV40 (simian virus 40) small t antigen
   6080..6291    +  promoter       EF-1α core promoter: core promoter for human elongation factor EF-1α
   6316..10419   +  CDS            Cas9: Cas9 (Csn1) endonuclease from the Streptococcus pyogenes Type II CRISPR/Cas system generates RNA-guided double strand breaks in DNA
  10558..10956   +  CDS            BSD: blasticidin S deaminase; Aspergillus terreus BSD; confers resistance to blasticidin
  10957..10978   +  misc_feature   MCS (fragment): pBluescript multiple cloning site
  10981..11569   +  misc_feature   WPRE: woodchuck hepatitis virus posttranscriptional regulatory element
  11620..11639   +  misc_feature   cPPT/CTS (fragment): central polypurine tract and central termination sequence of HIV-1
  11641..11874   +  LTR            3' LTR (ΔU3): self-inactivating 3' long terminal repeat (LTR) from HIV-1
  11906..12130   +  polyA_signal   bGH poly(A) signal: bovine growth hormone polyadenylation signal
  12134..12155   +  promoter       SV40 promoter (fragment): SV40 enhancer and early promoter
  12176..12604   +  rep_origin     f1 ori (sequence partly withheld): f1 bacteriophage origin of replication; arrow indicates direction of (+) strand synthesis
  12618..124     +  promoter       SV40 promoter (across the origin): SV40 enhancer and early promoter
>Addgene plasmid #192230 | RPS15A sgRNA-5 lentiCRISPR v2-Blast plasmid | addgene full sequence | sequence record 380257 | Addgene NGS Result
CGCCCATTCTCCGCCCCATGGCTGACTAATTTTTTTTATTTATGCAGAGGCCGAGGCCGCCTCTGCCTCT
GAGCTATTCCAGAAGTAGTGAGGAGGCTTTTTTGGAGGCCTAGGCTTTTGCAAAAAGCTCCCGGGAGCTT
GTATATCCATTTTCGGATCTGATCAGCACGTGTTGACAATTAATCATCGGCATAGTATATCGGCATAGTA
TAATACGACAAGGTGAGGAACTAAACCATGGCCAAGTTGACCAGTGCCGTTCCGGTGCTCACCGCGCGCG
ACGTCGCCGGAGCGGTCGAGTTCTGGACCGACCGGCTCGGGTTCTCCCGGGACTTCGTGGAGGACGACTT
CGCCGGTGTGGTCCGGGACGACGTGACCCTGTTCATCAGCGCGGTCCAGGACCAGGTGGTGCCGGACAAC
ACCCTGGCCTGGGTGTGGGTGCGCGGCCTGGACGAGCTGTACGCCGAGTGGTCGGAGGTCGTGTCCACGA
ACTTCCGGGACGCCTCCGGGCCGGCCATGACCGAGATCGGCGAGCAGCCGTGGGGGCGGGAGTTCGCCCT
GCGCGACCCGGCCGGCAACTGCGTGCACTTCGTGGCCGAGGAGCAGGACTGACACGTGCTACGAGATTTC
GATTCCACCGCCGCCTTCTATGAAAGGTTGGGCTTCGGAATCGTTTTCCGGGACGCCGGCTGGATGATCC
TCCAGCGCGGGGATCTCATGCTGGAGTTCTTCGCCCACCCCAACTTGTTTATTGCAGCTTATAATGGTTA
CAAATAAAGCAATAGCATCACAAATTTCACAAATAAAGCATTTTTTTCACTGCATTCTAGTTGTGGTTTG
TCCAAACTCATCAATGTATCTTATCATGTCTGTATACCGTCGACCTCTAGCTAGAGCTTGGCGTAATCAT
GGTCATAGCTGTTTCCTGTGTGAAATTGTTATCCGCTCACAATTCCACACAACATACGAGCCGGAAGCAT
AAAGTGTAAAGCCTGGGGTGCCTAATGAGTGAGCTAACTCACATTAATTGCGTTGCGCTCACTGCCCGCT
TTCCAGTCGGGAAACCTGTCGTGCCAGCTGCATTAATGAATCGGCCAACGCGCGGGGAGAGGCGGTTTGC
GTATTGGGCGCTCTTCCGCTTCCTCGCTCACTGACTCGCTGCGCTCGGTCGTTCGGCTGCGGCGAGCGGT
ATCAGCTCACTCAAAGGCGGTAATACGGTTATCCACAGAATCAGGGGATAACGCAGGAAAGAACATGTGA
GCAAAAGGCCAGCAAAAGGCCAGGAACCGTAAAAAGGCCGCGTTGCTGGCGTTTTTCCATAGGCTCCGCC
CCCCTGACGAGCATCACAAAAATCGACGCTCAAGTCAGAGGTGGCGAAACCCGACAGGACTATAAAGATA
CCAGGCGTTTCCCCCTGGAAGCTCCCTCGTGCGCTCTCCTGTTCCGACCCTGCCGCTTACCGGATACCTG
TCCGCCTTTCTCCCTTCGGGAAGCGTGGCGCTTTCTCATAGCTCACGCTGTAGGTATCTCAGTTCGGTGT
AGGTCGTTCGCTCCAAGCTGGGCTGTGTGCACGAACCCCCCGTTCAGCCCGACCGCTGCGCCTTATCCGG
TAACTATCGTCTTGAGTCCAACCCGGTAAGACACGACTTATCGCCACTGGCAGCAGCCACTGGTAACAGG
ATTAGCAGAGCGAGGTATGTAGGCGGTGCTACAGAGTTCTTGAAGTGGTGGCCTAACTACGGCTACACTA
GAAGAACAGTATTTGGTATCTGCGCTCTGCTGAAGCCAGTTACCTTCGGAAAAAGAGTTGGTAGCTCTTG
ATCCGGCAAACAAACCACCGCTGGTAGCGGTGGTTTTTTTGTTTGCAAGCAGCAGATTACGCGCAGAAAA
AAAGGATCTCAAGAAGATCCTTTGATCTTTTCTACGGGGTCTGACGCTCAGTGGAACGAAAACTCACGTT
AAGGGATTTTGGTCATGAGATTATCAAAAAGGATCTTCACCTAGATCCTTTTAAATTAAAAATGAAGTTT
TAAATCAATCTAAAGTATATATGAGTAAACTTGGTCTGACAGTTACCAATGCTTAATCAGTGAGGCACCT
ATCTCAGCGATCTGTCTATTTCGTTCATCCATAGTTGCCTGACTCCCCGTCGTGTAGATAACTACGATAC
GGGAGGGCTTACCATCTGGCCCCAGTGCTGCAATGATACCGCGAGACCCACGCTCACCGGCTCCAGATTT
ATCAGCAATAAACCAGCCAGCCGGAAGGGCCGAGCGCAGAAGTGGTCCTGCAACTTTATCCGCCTCCATC
CAGTCTATTAATTGTTGCCGGGAAGCTAGAGTAAGTAGTTCGCCAGTTAATAGTTTGCGCAACGTTGTTG
CCATTGCTACAGGCATCGTGGTGTCACGCTCGTCGTTTGGTATGGCTTCATTCAGCTCCGGTTCCCAACG
ATCAAGGCGAGTTACATGATCCCCCATGTTGTGCAAAAAAGCGGTTAGCTCCTTCGGTCCTCCGATCGTT
GTCAGAAGTAAGTTGGCCGCAGTGTTATCACTCATGGTTATGGCAGCACTGCATAATTCTCTTACTGTCA
TGCCATCCGTAAGATGCTTTTCTGTGACTGGTGAGTACTCAACCAAGTCATTCTGAGAATAGTGTATGCG
GCGACCGAGTTGCTCTTGCCCGGCGTCAATACGGGATAATACCGCGCCACATAGCAGAACTTTAAAAGTG
CTCATCATTGGAAAACGTTCTTCGGGGCGAAAACTCTCAAGGATCTTACCGCTGTTGAGATCCAGTTCGA
TGTAACCCACTCGTGCACCCAACTGATCTTCAGCATCTTTTACTTTCACCAGCGTTTCTGGGTGAGCAAA
AACAGGAAGGCAAAATGCCGCAAAAAAGGGAATAAGGGCGACACGGAAATGTTGAATACTCATACTCTTC
CTTTTTCAATATTATTGAAGCATTTATCAGGGTTATTGTCTCATGAGCGGATACATATTTGAATGTATTT
AGAAAAATAAACAAATAGGGGTTCCGCGCACATTTCCCCGAAAAGTGCCACCTGACGTCGACGGATCGGG
AGATCTCCCGATCCCCTATGGTGCACTCTCAGTACAATCTGCTCTGATGCCGCATAGTTAAGCCAGTATC
TGCTCCCTGCTTGTGTGTTGGAGGTCGCTGAGTAGTGCGCGAGCAAAATTTAAGCTACAACAAGGCAAGG
CTTGACCGACAATTGCATGAAGAATCTGCTTAGGGTTAGGCGTTTTGCGCTGCTTCGCGATGTACGGGCC
AGATATACGCGTTGACATTGATTATTGACTAGTTATTAATAGTAATCAATTACGGGGTCATTAGTTCATA
GCCCATATATGGAGTTCCGCGTTACATAACTTACGGTAAATGGCCCGCCTGGCTGACCGCCCAACGACCC
CCGCCCATTGACGTCAATAATGACGTATGTTCCCATAGTAACGCCAATAGGGACTTTCCATTGACGTCAA
TGGGTGGAGTATTTACGGTAAACTGCCCACTTGGCAGTACATCAAGTGTATCATATGCCAAGTACGCCCC
CTATTGACGTCAATGACGGTAAATGGCCCGCCTGGCATTATGCCCAGTACATGACCTTATGGGACTTTCC
TACTTGGCAGTACATCTACGTATTAGTCATCGCTATTACCATGGTGATGCGGTTTTGGCAGTACATCAAT
GGGCGTGGATAGCGGTTTGACTCACGGGGATTTCCAAGTCTCCACCCCATTGACGTCAATGGGAGTTTGT
TTTGGCACCAAAATCAACGGGACTTTCCAAAATGTCGTAACAACTCCGCCCCATTGACGCAAATGGGCGG
TAGGCGTGTACGGTGGGAGGTCTATATAAGCAGCGCGTTTTGCCTGTACTGGGTCTCTCTGGTTAGACCA
GATCTGAGCCTGGGAGCTCTCTGGCTAACTAGGGAACCCACTGCTTAAGCCTCAATAAAGCTTGCCTTGA
GTGCTTCAAGTAGTGTGTGCCCGTCTGTTGTGTGACTCTGGTAACTAGAGATCCCTCAGACCCTTTTAGT
CAGTGTGGAAAATCTCTAGCAGTGGCGCCCGAACAGGGACTTGAAAGCGAAAGGGAAACCAGAGGAGCTC
TCTCGACGCAGGACTCGGCTTGCTGAAGCGCGCACGGCAAGAGGCGAGGGGCGGCGACTGGTGAGTACGC
CAAAAATTTTGACTAGCGGAGGCTAGAAGGAGAGAGATGGGTGCGAGAGCGTCAGTATTAAGCGGGGGAG
AATTAGATCGCGATGGGAAAAAATTCGGTTAAGGCCAGGGGGAAAGAAAAAATATAAATTAAAACATATA
GTATGGGCAAGCAGGGAGCTAGAACGATTCGCAGTTAATCCTGGCCTGTTAGAAACATCAGAAGGCTGTA
GACAAATACTGGGACAGCTACAACCATCCCTTCAGACAGGATCAGAAGAACTTAGATCATTATATAATAC
AGTAGCAACCCTCTATTGTGTGCATCAAAGGATAGAGATAAAAGACACCAAGGAAGCTTTAGACAAGATA
GAGGAAGAGCAAAACAAAAGTAAGACCACCGCACAGCAAGCGGCCGCTGATCTTCAGACCTGGAGGAGGA
GATATGAGGGACAATTGGAGAAGTGAATTATATAAATATAAAGTAGTAAAAATTGAACCATTAGGAGTAG
CACCCACCAAGGCAAAGAGAAGAGTGGTGCAGAGAGAAAAAAGAGCAGTGGGAATAGGAGCTTTGTTCCT
TGGGTTCTTGGGAGCAGCAGGAAGCACTATGGGCGCAGCGTCAATGACGCTGACGGTACAGGCCAGACAA
TTATTGTCTGGTATAGTGCAGCAGCAGAACAATTTGCTGAGGGCTATTGAGGCGCAACAGCATCTGTTGC
AACTCACAGTCTGGGGCATCAAGCAGCTCCAGGCAAGAATCCTGGCTGTGGAAAGATACCTAAAGGATCA
ACAGCTCCTGGGGATTTGGGGTTGCTCTGGAAAACTCATTTGCACCACTGCTGTGCCTTGGAATGCTAGT
TGGAGTAATAAATCTCTGGAACAGATTTGGAATCACACGACCTGGATGGAGTGGGACAGAGAAATTAACA
ATTACACAAGCTTAATACACTCCTTAATTGAAGAATCGCAAAACCAGCAAGAAAAGAATGAACAAGAATT
ATTGGAATTAGATAAATGGGCAAGTTTGTGGAATTGGTTTAACATAACAAATTGGCTGTGGTATATAAAA
TTATTCATAATGATAGTAGGAGGCTTGGTAGGTTTAAGAATAGTTTTTGCTGTACTTTCTATAGTGAATA
GAGTTAGGCAGGGATATTCACCATTATCGTTTCAGACCCACCTCCCAACCCCGAGGGGACCCGACAGGCC
CGAAGGAATAGAAGAAGAAGGTGGAGAGAGAGACAGAGACAGATCCATTCGATTAGTGAACGGATCGGCA
CTGCGTGCGCCAATTCTGCAGACAAATGGCAGTATTCATCCACAATTTTAAAAGAAAAGGGGGGATTGGG
GGGTACAGTGCAGGGGAAAGAATAGTAGACATAATAGCAACAGACATACAAACTAAAGAATTACAAAAAC
AAATTACAAAAATTCAAAATTTTCGGGTTTATTACAGGGACAGCAGAGATCCAGTTTGGTTAATTAAGGT
ACCGAGGGCCTATTTCCCATGATTCCTTCATATTTGCATATACGATACAAGGCTGTTAGAGAGATAATTA
GAATTAATTTGACTGTAAACACAAAGATATTAGTACAAAATACGTGACGTAGAAAGTAATAATTTCTTGG
GTAGTTTGCAGTTTTAAAATTATGTTTTAAAATGGACTATCATATGCTTACCGTAACTTGAAAGTATTTC
GATTTCTTGGCTTTATATATCTTGTGGAAAGGACGAAACACCGCATCCTGCAATCTAAGGTTGTTTTAGA
GCTAGAAATAGCAAGTTAAAATAAGGCTAGTCCGTTATCAACTTGAAAAAGTGGCACCGAGTCGGTGCTT
TTTTGAATTCGCTAGCTAGGTCTTGAAAGGAGTGGGAATTGGCTCCGGTGCCCGTCAGTGGGCAGAGCGC
ACATCGCCCACAGTCCCCGAGAAGTTGGGGGGAGGGGTCGGCAATTGATCCGGTGCCTAGAGAAGGTGGC
GCGGGGTAAACTGGGAAAGTGATGTCGTGTACTGGCTCCGCCTTTTTCCCGAGGGTGGGGGAGAACCGTA
TATAAGTGCAGTAGTCGCCGTGAACGTTCTTTTTCGCAACGGGTTTGCCGCCAGAACACAGGACCGGTTC
TAGAGCGCTGCCACCATGGACAAGAAGTACAGCATCGGCCTGGACATCGGCACCAACTCTGTGGGCTGGG
CCGTGATCACCGACGAGTACAAGGTGCCCAGCAAGAAATTCAAGGTGCTGGGCAACACCGACCGGCACAG
CATCAAGAAGAACCTGATCGGAGCCCTGCTGTTCGACAGCGGCGAAACAGCCGAGGCCACCCGGCTGAAG
AGAACCGCCAGAAGAAGATACACCAGACGGAAGAACCGGATCTGCTATCTGCAAGAGATCTTCAGCAACG
AGATGGCCAAGGTGGACGACAGCTTCTTCCACAGACTGGAAGAGTCCTTCCTGGTGGAAGAGGATAAGAA
GCACGAGCGGCACCCCATCTTCGGCAACATCGTGGACGAGGTGGCCTACCACGAGAAGTACCCCACCATC
TACCACCTGAGAAAGAAACTGGTGGACAGCACCGACAAGGCCGACCTGCGGCTGATCTATCTGGCCCTGG
CCCACATGATCAAGTTCCGGGGCCACTTCCTGATCGAGGGCGACCTGAACCCCGACAACAGCGACGTGGA
CAAGCTGTTCATCCAGCTGGTGCAGACCTACAACCAGCTGTTCGAGGAAAACCCCATCAACGCCAGCGGC
GTGGACGCCAAGGCCATCCTGTCTGCCAGACTGAGCAAGAGCAGACGGCTGGAAAATCTGATCGCCCAGC
TGCCCGGCGAGAAGAAGAATGGCCTGTTCGGAAACCTGATTGCCCTGAGCCTGGGCCTGACCCCCAACTT
CAAGAGCAACTTCGACCTGGCCGAGGATGCCAAACTGCAGCTGAGCAAGGACACCTACGACGACGACCTG
GACAACCTGCTGGCCCAGATCGGCGACCAGTACGCCGACCTGTTTCTGGCCGCCAAGAACCTGTCCGACG
CCATCCTGCTGAGCGACATCCTGAGAGTGAACACCGAGATCACCAAGGCCCCCCTGAGCGCCTCTATGAT
CAAGAGATACGACGAGCACCACCAGGACCTGACCCTGCTGAAAGCTCTCGTGCGGCAGCAGCTGCCTGAG
AAGTACAAAGAGATTTTCTTCGACCAGAGCAAGAACGGCTACGCCGGCTACATTGACGGCGGAGCCAGCC
AGGAAGAGTTCTACAAGTTCATCAAGCCCATCCTGGAAAAGATGGACGGCACCGAGGAACTGCTCGTGAA
GCTGAACAGAGAGGACCTGCTGCGGAAGCAGCGGACCTTCGACAACGGCAGCATCCCCCACCAGATCCAC
CTGGGAGAGCTGCACGCCATTCTGCGGCGGCAGGAAGATTTTTACCCATTCCTGAAGGACAACCGGGAAA
AGATCGAGAAGATCCTGACCTTCCGCATCCCCTACTACGTGGGCCCTCTGGCCAGGGGAAACAGCAGATT
CGCCTGGATGACCAGAAAGAGCGAGGAAACCATCACCCCCTGGAACTTCGAGGAAGTGGTGGACAAGGGC
GCTTCCGCCCAGAGCTTCATCGAGCGGATGACCAACTTCGATAAGAACCTGCCCAACGAGAAGGTGCTGC
CCAAGCACAGCCTGCTGTACGAGTACTTCACCGTGTATAACGAGCTGACCAAAGTGAAATACGTGACCGA
GGGAATGAGAAAGCCCGCCTTCCTGAGCGGCGAGCAGAAAAAGGCCATCGTGGACCTGCTGTTCAAGACC
AACCGGAAAGTGACCGTGAAGCAGCTGAAAGAGGACTACTTCAAGAAAATCGAGTGCTTCGACTCCGTGG
AAATCTCCGGCGTGGAAGATCGGTTCAACGCCTCCCTGGGCACATACCACGATCTGCTGAAAATTATCAA
GGACAAGGACTTCCTGGACAATGAGGAAAACGAGGACATTCTGGAAGATATCGTGCTGACCCTGACACTG
TTTGAGGACAGAGAGATGATCGAGGAACGGCTGAAAACCTATGCCCACCTGTTCGACGACAAAGTGATGA
AGCAGCTGAAGCGGCGGAGATACACCGGCTGGGGCAGGCTGAGCCGGAAGCTGATCAACGGCATCCGGGA
CAAGCAGTCCGGCAAGACAATCCTGGATTTCCTGAAGTCCGACGGCTTCGCCAACAGAAACTTCATGCAG
CTGATCCACGACGACAGCCTGACCTTTAAAGAGGACATCCAGAAAGCCCAGGTGTCCGGCCAGGGCGATA
GCCTGCACGAGCACATTGCCAATCTGGCCGGCAGCCCCGCCATTAAGAAGGGCATCCTGCAGACAGTGAA
GGTGGTGGACGAGCTCGTGAAAGTGATGGGCCGGCACAAGCCCGAGAACATCGTGATCGAAATGGCCAGA
GAGAACCAGACCACCCAGAAGGGACAGAAGAACAGCCGCGAGAGAATGAAGCGGATCGAAGAGGGCATCA
AAGAGCTGGGCAGCCAGATCCTGAAAGAACACCCCGTGGAAAACACCCAGCTGCAGAACGAGAAGCTGTA
CCTGTACTACCTGCAGAATGGGCGGGATATGTACGTGGACCAGGAACTGGACATCAACCGGCTGTCCGAC
TACGATGTGGACCATATCGTGCCTCAGAGCTTTCTGAAGGACGACTCCATCGACAACAAGGTGCTGACCA
GAAGCGACAAGAACCGGGGCAAGAGCGACAACGTGCCCTCCGAAGAGGTCGTGAAGAAGATGAAGAACTA
CTGGCGGCAGCTGCTGAACGCCAAGCTGATTACCCAGAGAAAGTTCGACAATCTGACCAAGGCCGAGAGA
GGCGGCCTGAGCGAACTGGATAAGGCCGGCTTCATCAAGAGACAGCTGGTGGAAACCCGGCAGATCACAA
AGCACGTGGCACAGATCCTGGACTCCCGGATGAACACTAAGTACGACGAGAATGACAAGCTGATCCGGGA
AGTGAAAGTGATCACCCTGAAGTCCAAGCTGGTGTCCGATTTCCGGAAGGATTTCCAGTTTTACAAAGTG
CGCGAGATCAACAACTACCACCACGCCCACGACGCCTACCTGAACGCCGTCGTGGGAACCGCCCTGATCA
AAAAGTACCCTAAGCTGGAAAGCGAGTTCGTGTACGGCGACTACAAGGTGTACGACGTGCGGAAGATGAT
CGCCAAGAGCGAGCAGGAAATCGGCAAGGCTACCGCCAAGTACTTCTTCTACAGCAACATCATGAACTTT
TTCAAGACCGAGATTACCCTGGCCAACGGCGAGATCCGGAAGCGGCCTCTGATCGAGACAAACGGCGAAA
CCGGGGAGATCGTGTGGGATAAGGGCCGGGATTTTGCCACCGTGCGGAAAGTGCTGAGCATGCCCCAAGT
GAATATCGTGAAAAAGACCGAGGTGCAGACAGGCGGCTTCAGCAAAGAGTCTATCCTGCCCAAGAGGAAC
AGCGATAAGCTGATCGCCAGAAAGAAGGACTGGGACCCTAAGAAGTACGGCGGCTTCGACAGCCCCACCG
TGGCCTATTCTGTGCTGGTGGTGGCCAAAGTGGAAAAGGGCAAGTCCAAGAAACTGAAGAGTGTGAAAGA
GCTGCTGGGGATCACCATCATGGAAAGAAGCAGCTTCGAGAAGAATCCCATCGACTTTCTGGAAGCCAAG
GGCTACAAAGAAGTGAAAAAGGACCTGATCATCAAGCTGCCTAAGTACTCCCTGTTCGAGCTGGAAAACG
GCCGGAAGAGAATGCTGGCCTCTGCCGGCGAACTGCAGAAGGGAAACGAACTGGCCCTGCCCTCCAAATA
TGTGAACTTCCTGTACCTGGCCAGCCACTATGAGAAGCTGAAGGGCTCCCCCGAGGATAATGAGCAGAAA
CAGCTGTTTGTGGAACAGCACAAGCACTACCTGGACGAGATCATCGAGCAGATCAGCGAGTTCTCCAAGA
GAGTGATCCTGGCCGACGCTAATCTGGACAAAGTGCTGTCCGCCTACAACAAGCACCGGGATAAGCCCAT
CAGAGAGCAGGCCGAGAATATCATCCACCTGTTTACCCTGACCAATCTGGGAGCCCCTGCCGCCTTCAAG
TACTTTGACACCACCATCGACCGGAAGAGGTACACCAGCACCAAAGAGGTGCTGGACGCCACCCTGATCC
ACCAGAGCATCACCGGCCTGTACGAGACACGGATCGACCTGTCTCAGCTGGGAGGCGACAAGCGACCTGC
CGCCACAAAGAAGGCTGGACAGGCTAAGAAGAAGAAAGATTACAAAGACGATGACGATAAGGGATCCGGC
GCAACAAACTTCTCTCTGCTGAAACAAGCCGGAGATGTCGAAGAGAATCCTGGACCGATGGCCAAGCCTT
TGTCTCAAGAAGAATCCACCCTCATTGAAAGAGCAACGGCTACAATCAACAGCATCCCCATCTCTGAAGA
CTACAGCGTCGCCAGCGCAGCTCTCTCTAGCGACGGCCGCATCTTCACTGGTGTCAATGTATATCATTTT
ACTGGGGGACCTTGTGCAGAACTCGTGGTGCTGGGCACTGCTGCTGCTGCGGCAGCTGGCAACCTGACTT
GTATCGTCGCGATCGGAAATGAGAACAGGGGCATCTTGAGCCCCTGCGGACGGTGCCGACAGGTGCTTCT
CGATCTGCATCCTGGGATCAAAGCCATAGTGAAGGACAGTGATGGACAGCCGACGGCAGTTGGGATTCGT
GAATTGCTGCCCTCTGGTTATGTGTGGGAGGGCTAAGAATTCGATATCAAGCTTATCGGTAATCAACCTC
TGGATTACAAAATTTGTGAAAGATTGACTGGTATTCTTAACTATGTTGCTCCTTTTACGCTATGTGGATA
CGCTGCTTTAATGCCTTTGTATCATGCTATTGCTTCCCGTATGGCTTTCATTTTCTCCTCCTTGTATAAA
TCCTGGTTGCTGTCTCTTTATGAGGAGTTGTGGCCCGTTGTCAGGCAACGTGGCGTGGTGTGCACTGTGT
TTGCTGACGCAACCCCCACTGGTTGGGGCATTGCCACCACCTGTCAGCTCCTTTCCGGGACTTTCGCTTT
CCCCCTCCCTATTGCCACGGCGGAACTCATCGCCGCCTGCCTTGCCCGCTGCTGGACAGGGGCTCGGCTG
TTGGGCACTGACAATTCCGTGGTGTTGTCGGGGAAATCATCGTCCTTTCCTTGGCTGCTCGCCTGTGTTG
CCACCTGGATTCTGCGCGGGACGTCCTTCTGCTACGTCCCTTCGGCCCTCAATCCAGCGGACCTTCCTTC
CCGCGGCCTGCTGCCGGCTCTGCGGCCTCTTCCGCGTCTTCGCCTTCGCCCTCAGACGAGTCGGATCTCC
CTTTGGGCCGCCTCCCCGCGTCGACTTTAAGACCAATGACTTACAAGGCAGCTGTAGATCTTAGCCACTT
TTTAAAAGAAAAGGGGGGACTGGAAGGGCTAATTCACTCCCAACGAAGACAAGATCTGCTTTTTGCTTGT
ACTGGGTCTCTCTGGTTAGACCAGATCTGAGCCTGGGAGCTCTCTGGCTAACTAGGGAACCCACTGCTTA
AGCCTCAATAAAGCTTGCCTTGAGTGCTTCAAGTAGTGTGTGCCCGTCTGTTGTGTGACTCTGGTAACTA
GAGATCCCTCAGACCCTTTTAGTCAGTGTGGAAAATCTCTAGCAGGGCCCGTTTAAACCCGCTGATCAGC
CTCGACTGTGCCTTCTAGTTGCCAGCCATCTGTTGTTTGCCCCTCCCCCGTGCCTTCCTTGACCCTGGAA
GGTGCCACTCCCACTGTCCTTTCCTAATAAAATGAGGAAATTGCATCGCATTGTCTGAGTAGGTGTCATT
CTATTCTGGGGGGTGGGGTGGGGCAGGACAGCAAGGGGGAGGATTGGGAAGACAATAGCAGGCATGCTGG
GGATGCGGTGGGCTCTATGGCTTCTGAGGCGGAAAGAACCAGCTGGGGCTCTAGGGGGTATCCCC
[124 nt withheld, positions 12176-12299]
C
[91 nt withheld, positions 12301-12391]
A
[49 nt withheld, positions 12393-12441]
CCTTTGACGTTGGAGTCCACGTTCTTT
[37 nt withheld, positions 12469-12505]
ACCCTATCTCGGTCTATTCTTTTGATTTATAAGGGATTTTGCCGATTTCGGCCTATTGGTTAAAAAATGA
GCTGATTTAACAAAAATTTAACGCGAATTAATTCTGTGGAATGTGTGTCAGTTAGGGTGTGGAAAGTCCC
CAGGCTCCCCAGCAGGCAGAAGTATGCAAAGCATGCATCTCAATTAGTCAGCAACCAGGTGTGGAAAGTC
CCCAGGCTCCCCAGCAGGCAGAAGTATGCAAAGCATGCATCTCAATTAGTCAGCAACCATAGTCCCGCCC
CTAACTCCGCCCATCCCGCCCCTAACTCCGCCCAGTTC
